Addgene plasmid #124011: JPF0520
Purpose: Encodes pCMV driving expression of mAzamiGreen with an mScarlet normalization in a PiggyBac destination vector
Depositing lab: Hana El-Samad. Depositing organization: University of California, San Francisco (UCSF). Publication: A Toolkit for Rapid Modular Construction of Biological Circuits in Mammalian Cells. Fonseca JP, Bonny AR, Kumar GR, Ng AH, Town J, Wu QC, Aslankoohi E, Chen SY, Dods G, Harrigan P, Osimiri LC, Kistler AL, El-Samad H. ACS Synth Biol. 2019 Nov 15;8(11):2593-2606. doi: 10.1021/acssynbio.9b00322. Epub 2019 Nov 5. PubMed 31686495.
Backbone
  Vector backbone: MTK0_043
  Vector type: Mammalian Expression
Growth in bacteria
  Bacterial resistance: Kanamycin, 50 μg/mL
  Growth temperature: 37°C
  Growth strain: DH5alpha
  Copy number: Unknown
Gene/Insert
  Gene/Insert name: PB_pCMV-NLS-mAzamiGreen-bghpA_pCAG-H2B::mScarlet-rglpA
  Cloning method: Restriction Enzyme; 5′ cloning site unknown (unknown if destroyed); 3′ cloning site unknown (unknown if destroyed)
Terms and licenses: Academic/Nonprofit Terms; Industry Terms: Not Available to Industry
Depositor comments: Plasmid used to generate Fig .2a Please visit https://www.biorxiv.org/content/10.1101/506188v2 for BioRxiv preprint
How to cite: JPF0520 was a gift from Hana El-Samad (Addgene plasmid # 124011 ; http://n2t.net/addgene:124011 ; RRID:Addgene_124011)
