[The description below was written by a language model from this plasmid's Addgene catalogue record and pLannotate feature annotations shown in this document.]
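Description:
JPF0520 is a mammalian expression plasmid built in the MTK0_043 PiggyBac destination backbone, assembled as a two-transcription-unit reporter from a modular mammalian cloning toolkit. It is propagated in E. coli through a high-copy ColE1/pUC-type origin and selected with kanamycin via an aph(3')-Ia KanR gene. T3 and T7 phage promoters flank this bacterial maintenance region. The PiggyBac transposon terminal repeats implied by the construct name and purpose were not picked up in the automated feature table, so their positions cannot be stated from the record.

The payload has two fluorescent reporter cassettes in the same orientation. In the first, the CMV immediate early enhancer and promoter drive mammalian codon-optimised monomeric Azami-Green, which the insert name describes as carrying a nuclear localisation signal, terminated by the bovine growth hormone polyadenylation signal. In the second, a CAG promoter (CMV enhancer, chicken β-actin promoter and chimeric intron) drives human histone H2B fused to mScarlet, ending in a rabbit β-globin polyadenylation signal. The short HBB "fragment" annotated just upstream of that signal is most likely globin-derived terminator sequence rather than an expressed gene. This chromatin-bound red signal is a constitutive internal reference, so green fluorescence can be normalised per cell for copy number or delivery efficiency.

A third CMV-driven cassette encodes hygromycin resistance (annotated as a fragment) with its own bGH poly(A) signal, presumably for selecting stably modified mammalian cells, although the catalogue entry does not mention it. The depositor notes that the plasmid was used to generate a figure panel in the toolkit publication, consistent with use in measuring CMV promoter strength after transposase-mediated genomic integration.
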