Features (pLannotate 1.2.2; 19 found; start..end, strand, type, name):
    239..539     +  enhancer       CMV enhancer: human cytomegalovirus immediate early enhancer
    540..743     +  promoter       CMV promoter: human cytomegalovirus (CMV) immediate early promoter
    777..1798    +  CDS            HygR (fragment): aminoglycoside phosphotransferase from E. coli; aph(4)-Ia; confers resistance to hygromycin
   1817..2024    +  polyA_signal   bGH poly(A) signal: bovine growth hormone polyadenylation signal
   2344..2362    -  promoter       T3 promoter: promoter for bacteriophage T3 RNA polymerase
   2402..3217    -  CDS            KanR: aminoglycoside phosphotransferase; aph(3')-Ia; confers resistance to kanamycin in bacteria or G418 (Geneticin®) in eukaryotes
   3442..4030    +  rep_origin     ori: high-copy-number ColE1/pMB1/pBR322/pUC origin of replication
   4142..4160    +  promoter       T7 promoter: promoter for bacteriophage T7 RNA polymerase
   4807..5110    +  enhancer       CMV enhancer: human cytomegalovirus immediate early enhancer
   5111..5314    +  promoter       CMV promoter: human cytomegalovirus (CMV) immediate early promoter
   5398..6069    +  CDS            hmAzami-Green: humanized monomeric Azami-Green fluorescent protein mammalian codon-optimized
   6096..6320    +  polyA_signal   bGH poly(A) signal: bovine growth hormone polyadenylation signal
   6568..6871    +  enhancer       CMV enhancer: human cytomegalovirus immediate early enhancer
   6873..7144    +  promoter       chicken β-actin promoter: No description available
   7145..8161    +  intron         chimeric intron: chimera between introns from chicken β-actin and rabbit β-globin
   8222..8599    +  CDS            H2B: human histone H2B; HIST1H2BJ
   8606..9298    +  CDS            mScarlet: mScarlet is a basic (constitutively fluorescent) red fluorescent protein published in 2016, derived from synthetic construct. It has moderate acid sensitivity.
   9393..9467    +  CDS            HBB (fragment): HBB_PONPY - Experimental evidence at transcript level: Swiss-Prot protein existence level 2. Involved in oxygen transport from the lung to the various peripheral tissues. From Pongo pygmaeus (Bornean orangutan).
   9538..9593    +  polyA_signal   β-globin poly(A) signal: rabbit β-globin polyadenylation signal (Gil and Proudfoot, 1987)
>Addgene plasmid #124011 | JPF0520 | addgene full sequence | sequence record 252417 | Addgene NGS Result
GTTACAGAGATGTTACGAACCCTGAACAGGTTGACTATTAATTGTGTCTGCTTGATGTGGACACCAGGTG
GCGCTGGACATCAGATTTGGAGAGGCAGTTGTCTAGGGAACCGGGCTCTGTGCCAGCGCAGGAGGCAGGC
TGGCTCTCCTATTCCAGGGATGCTCATCCAGGAAGGAAAGGTTGCATGCTGGACACACTAACCTTACAGC
GGTGGGCTCTATGGGGTACCTACGTAGGTACATAACTTACGGTAAATGGCCCGCCTGGCTGACCGCCCAA
CGACCCCCGCCCATTGACGTCAATAATGACGTATGTTCCCATAGTAACGCCAATAGGGACTTTCCATTGA
CGTCAATGGGTGGAGTATTTACGGTAAACTGCCCACTTGGCAGTACATCAAGTGTATCATATGCCAAGTA
CGCCCCCTATTGACGTCAATGACGGTAAATGGCCCGCCTGGCATTATGCCCAGTACATGACCTTATGGGA
CTTTCCTACTTGGCAGTACATCTACGTATTAGTCATCGCTATTACCATGGTGATGCGGTTTTGGCAGTAC
ATCAATGGGCGTGGATAGCGGTTTGACTCACGGGGATTTCCAAGTCTCCACCCCATTGACGTCAATGGGA
GTTTGTTTTGGCACCAAAATCAACGGGACTTTCCAAAATGTCGTAACAACTCCGCCCCATTGACGCAAAT
GGGCGGTAGGCGTGTACGGTGGGAGGTCTATATAAGCAGAGCTCGTTTAGTGAACCGTCAGATAGCCACC
ATGGGTAAAAAGCCTGAACTCACCGCGACGTCTGTCGAGAAGTTTCTGATCGAAAAGTTCGACAGCGTGT
CCGACCTGATGCAGCTCTCGGAGGGCGAAGAATCTCGTGCTTTCAGCTTCGATGTAGGAGGGCGTGGATA
TGTCCTGCGGGTAAATAGCTGCGCCGATGGTTTCTACAAAGATCGTTATGTTTATCGGCACTTTGCATCG
GCCGCGCTCCCGATTCCGGAAGTGCTTGACATTGGGGAATTTAGCGAGAGCCTGACCTATTGCATCTCCC
GCCGTGCACAGGGTGTCACGTTGCAAGACCTGCCTGAAACCGAACTGCCCGCTGTTCTGCAACCGGTCGC
GGAGGCCATGGATGCGATCGCTGCGGCCGATCTTAGCCAGACGAGCGGGTTCGGCCCATTCGGACCGCAA
GGAATCGGTCAATACACTACATGGCGTGATTTCATATGCGCGATTGCTGATCCCCATGTGTATCACTGGC
AAACTGTGATGGACGACACCGTCAGTGCGTCCGTCGCGCAGGCTCTCGATGAGCTGATGCTTTGGGCCGA
GGACTGCCCCGAAGTCCGGCACCTCGTGCACGCGGATTTCGGCTCCAACAATGTCCTGACGGACAATGGC
CGCATAACAGCGGTCATTGACTGGAGCGAGGCGATGTTCGGGGATTCCCAATACGAGGTCGCCAACATCT
TCTTCTGGAGGCCGTGGTTGGCTTGTATGGAGCAGCAGACGCGCTACTTCGAGCGGAGGCATCCGGAGCT
TGCAGGATCGCCGCGGCTCCGGGCGTATATGCTCCGCATTGGTCTTGACCAACTCTATCAGAGCTTGGTT
GACGGCAATTTCGATGATGCAGCTTGGGCGCAGGGTCGATGCGACGCAATCGTCCGATCCGGAGCCGGGA
CTGTCGGGCGTACACAAATCGCCCGCAGAAGCGCGGCCGTCTGGACCGATGGCTGTGTAGAAGTACTCGC
CGATAGTGGAAACCGACGCCCCAGCACTCGTCCGAGGGCAAAGGAATAACTCGAGCGACGCCTCGACTGT
GCCTTCTAGTTGCCAGCCATCTGTTGTTTGCCCCTCCCCCGTGCCTTCCTTGACCCTGGAAGGTGCCACT
CCCACTGTCCTTTCCTAATAAAATGAGGAAATTGCATCGCATTGTCTGAGTAGGTGTCATTCTATTCTGG
GGGGTGGGGTGGGGCAGGACAGCAAGGGGGAGGATTGGGAAGACAATAGCAGGCATGCTGGGGATGCGGT
GGGCTCTATGAGTATCGATACTAGTTAAAAGTTTTGTTACTTTATAGAAGAAATTTTGAGTTTTTGTTTT
TTTTTAATAAATAAATAAACATAAATAAATTGTTTGTTGAATTTATTATTAGTATGTAAGTGTAAATATA
ATAAAACTTAATATCTATTCAAATTAATAAATAAACCTCGATATACAGACCGATAAAACACATGCGTCAA
TTTTACGCATGATTATCTTTAACGTACGTCACAATATGATTATCTTTCTAGGGTTAATCTAGTATACGCG
TATGCGGCCGCTTAATTAATCCAGCTTTTGTTCCCTTTAGTGAGGGTTAATTCCGAGCGGCCGCGTGTTA
CAACCAATTAACCAATTCTGATTAGAAAAACTCATCGAGCATCAAATGAAACTGCAATTTATTCATATCA
GGATTATCAATACCATATTTTTGAAAAAGCCGTTTCTGTAATGAAGGAGAAAACTCACCGAGGCAGTTCC
ATAGGATGGCAAGATCCTGGTATCGGTCTGCGATTCCGACTCGTCCAACATCAATACAACCTATTAATTT
CCCCTCGTCAAAAATAAGGTTATCAAGTGAGAAATCACCATGAGTGACGACTGAATCCGGTGAGAATGGC
AAAAGCTTATGCATTTCTTTCCAGACTTGTTCAACAGGCCAGCCATTACGCTCGTCATCAAAATCACTCG
CATCAACCAAACCGTTATTCATTCGTGATTGCGCCTGAGCGAGGCGAAATACGCGATCGCTGTTAAAAGG
ACAATTACAAACAGGAATCGAATGCAACCGGCGCAGGAACACTGCCAGCGCATCAACAATATTTTCACCT
GAATCAGGATATTCTTCTAATACCTGGAATGCTGTTTTCCCGGGGATCGCAGTGGTGAGTAACCATGCAT
CATCAGGAGTACGGATAAAATGCTTGATGGTCGGAAGAGGCATAAATTCCGTCAGCCAGTTTAGTCTGAC
CATCTCATCTGTAACATCATTGGCAACGCTACCTTTGCCATGTTTCAGAAACAACTCTGGCGCATCGGGC
TTCCCATACAATCGATAGATTGTCGCACCTGATTGCCCGACATTATCGCGAGCCCATTTATACCCATATA
AATCAGCATCCATGTTGGAATTTAATCGCGGCCTGGAGCAAGACGTTTCCCGTTGAATATGGCTCATAAC
ACCCCTTGTATTACTGTTTATGTAAGCAGACAGTTTTATTGTTCATGATGATATATTTTTATCTTGTGCA
ATGTAACATCAGAGATTTTGAGACACAACGTGGCTTTGTTGAATAAATCGAACTTTTGCTGAGTTGAAGG
ATCAGTCATGACCAAAATCCCTTAACGTGAGTTTTCGTTCCACTGAGCGTCAGACCCCGTAGAAAAGATC
AAAGGATCTTCTTGAGATCCTTTTTTTCTGCGCGTAATCTGCTGCTTGCAAACAAAAAAACCACCGCTAC
CAGCGGTGGTTTGTTTGCCGGATCAAGAGCTACCAACTCTTTTTCCGAAGGTAACTGGCTTCAGCAGAGC
GCAGATACCAAATACTGTTCTTCTAGTGTAGCCGTAGTTAGGCCACCACTTCAAGAACTCTGTAGCACCG
CCTACATACCTCGCTCTGCTAATCCTGTTACCAGTGGCTGCTGCCAGTGGCGATAAGTCGTGTCTTACCG
GGTTGGACTCAAGACGATAGTTACCGGATAAGGCGCAGCGGTCGGGCTGAACGGGGGGTTCGTGCACACA
GCCCAGCTTGGAGCGAACGACCTACACCGAACTGAGATACCTACAGCGTGAGCTATGAGAAAGCGCCACG
CTTCCCGAAGGGAGAAAGGCGGACAGGTATCCGGTAAGCGGCAGGGTCGGAACAGGAGAGCGCACGAGGG
AGCTTCCAGGGGGAAACGCCTGGTATCTTTATAGTCCTGTCGGGTTTCGCCACCTCTGACTTGAGCGTCG
ATTTTTGTGATGCTCGTCAGGGGGGCGGAGCCTATGGAAAAACGCCAGCAACGCGGCCTTTTTACGGTTC
CTGGCCTTTTGCTGGCCTTTTGCTCACATGTTCTTTCCTGCGTTATCCCCTGATTCTGTGGATAACCGTG
CGGCCGCCAATTAATACGACTCACTATAGGGCGAATTGGGGCGCGCCATTCTAGATTAACCCTAGAAAGA
TAGTCTGCGTAAAATTGACGCATGCATTCTTGAAATATTGCTCTCTCTTTCTAAATAGCGCGAATCCGTC
GCTGTGCATTTAGGACATCTCAGTCGCCGCTTGGAGCTCCCGTGAGGCGTGCTTGTCAATGCGGTAAGTG
TCACTGATTTTGAACTATAACGACCGCGTGAGTCAAAATGACGCATGATTATCTTTTACGTGACTTTTAA
GATTTAACTCATACGATAATTATATTGTTATTTCATGTTCTACTTACGTGATAACTTATTATATATATAT
TTTCTTGTTATAGATATCAACTAGAATGCTAGCATGGGCCCAGATCTCCATGGGCCCTGAATTCGCATCT
AGACTGAACTGGCCGATAATTGCAGACGAGGAGCATCGCCCTTCCCCGGCCCTCAGGTAAGAGGACCAAA
TACCGTAGCCGTTTCCAATTTCAGTCCTTTAGCGCCACCTGGTGCTAACTACTCTATCACGCTTTTATCC
AATAACTACCTTTGTAAATTTCCTTTCAAAAGTTCTGGCCGGGCGCGGTGGCAACGTAGTTATTAATAGT
AATCAATTACGGGGTCATTAGTTCATAGCCCATATATGGAGTTCCGCGTTACATAACTTACGGTAAATGG
CCCGCCTGGCTGACCGCCCAACGACCCCCGCCCATTGACGTCAATAATGACGTATGTTCCCATAGTAACG
CCAATAGGGACTTTCCATTGACGTCAATGGGTGGAGTATTTACGGTAAACTGCCCACTTGGCAGTACATC
AAGTGTATCATATGCCAAGTACGCCCCCTATTGACGTCAATGACGGTAAATGGCCCGCCTGGCATTATGC
CCAGTACATGACCTTATGGGACTTTCCTACTTGGCAGTACATCTACGTATTAGTCATCGCTATTACCATG
GTGATGCGGTTTTGGCAGTACATCAATGGGCGTGGATAGCGGTTTGACTCACGGGGATTTCCAAGTCTCC
ACCCCATTGACGTCAATGGGAGTTTGTTTTGGCACCAAAATCAACGGGACTTTCCAAAATGTCGTAACAA
CTCCGCCCCATTGACGCAAATGGGCGGTAGGCGTGTACGGTGGGAGGTCTATATAAGCAGAGCTGGTTTA
GTGAACCGTCAGATCCGCTAGCGCTACCGGTCGCCACTATGCCCAAGAAGAAGAGGAAGGTGGAGGACGC
CGGTTCTGTGAGCGTGATCAAGCCCGAGATGAAGATCAAGCTGTGCATGAGGGGCACCGTGAACGGCCAC
AACTTCGTGATCGAGGGCGAGGGCAAGGGCAACCCCTACGAGGGCACCCAGATCCTGGACCTGAACGTGA
CCGAGGGCGCCCCCCTGCCCTTCGCCTACGACATCCTGACCACCGTGTTCCAGTACGGCAACAGGGCCTT
CACCAAGTACCCCGCCGACATCCAGGACTACTTCAAGCAGACCTTCCCCGAGGGCTACCACTGGGAGAGG
AGCATGACCTACGAGGACCAGGGCATCTGCACCGCCACCAGCAACATCAGCATGAGGGGCGACTGCTTCT
TCTACGACATCAGGTTCGACGGCACCAACTTCCCCCCCAACGGCCCCGTGATGCAGAAGAAGACCCTGAA
GTGGGAGCCCAGCACCGAGAAGATGTACGTGGAGGACGGCGTGCTGAAGGGCGACGTGAACATGAGGCTG
CTGCTGGAGGGCGGCGGCCACTACAGGTGCGACTTCAAGACCACCTACAAGGCCAAGAAGGAGGTGAGGC
TGCCCGACGCCCACAAGATCGACCACAGGATCGAGATCCTGAAGCACGACAAGGACTACAACAAGGTGAA
GCTGTACGAGAACGCCGTGGCCAGGTACTCCATGCTGCCCAGCCAGGCCGGATCCTAACTCGAGCGACGC
CTCGACTGTGCCTTCTAGTTGCCAGCCATCTGTTGTTTGCCCCTCCCCCGTGCCTTCCTTGACCCTGGAA
GGTGCCACTCCCACTGTCCTTTCCTAATAAAATGAGGAAATTGCATCGCATTGTCTGAGTAGGTGTCATT
CTATTCTGGGGGGTGGGGTGGGGCAGGACAGCAAGGGGGAGGATTGGGAAGACAATAGCAGGCATGCTGG
GGATGCGGTGGGCTCTATGGGCTGGTTCTGTATGGGCACAGACAACCTAACTAATTTCCTGGCCCTCAAG
GTGACTTGCTTGAACTTGCCACCTTCGCCACTAGGGGGCAGCATTGGTTTACACAGGGTGAACAAACGTT
CAATTCTAAACTAATATTCTTTGGTGGGAAAGTGTGTTCATTTTGGTTTGTTTTGAAGAAGTCACTTCAT
ACCTTTGAACTGGGGTTAAGCTGGTTAACTCCCAAAAACGCCATATATGGAGTTCCGCGTTACATAACTT
ACGGTAAATGGCCCGCCTGGCTGACCGCCCAACGACCCCCGCCCATTGACGTCAATAATGACGTATGTTC
CCATAGTAACGCCAATAGGGACTTTCCATTGACGTCAATGGGTGGAGTATTTACGGTAAACTGCCCACTT
GGCAGTACATCAAGTGTATCATATGCCAAGTACGCCCCCTATTGACGTCAATGACGGTAAATGGCCCGCC
TGGCATTATGCCCAGTACATGACCTTATGGGACTTTCCTACTTGGCAGTACATCTACGTATTAGTCATCG
CTATTACCATGGTCGAGGTGAGCCCCACGTTCTGCTTCACTCTCCCCATCTCCCCCCCCTCCCCACCCCC
AATTTTGTATTTATTTATTTTTTAATTATTTTGTGCAGCGATGGGGGCGGGGGGGGGGGGGGGCGCGCGC
CAGGCGGGGCGGGGCGAGGGGCGGGGCGGGGCGAGGCGGAGAGGTGCGGCGGCAGCCAATCAGAGCGGCG
CGCTCCGAAAGTTTCCTTTTATGGCGAGGCGGCGGCGGCGGCGGCCCTATAAAAAGCGAAGCGCGCGGCG
GGCGGGAGTCGCTGCGCGCTGCCTTCGCCCCGTGCCCCGCTCCGCCGCCGCCTCGCGCCGCCCGCCCCGG
CTCTGACTGACCGCGTTACTCCCACAGGTGAGCGGGCGGGACGGCCCTTCTCCTCCGGGCTGTAATTAGC
GCTTGGTTTAATGACGGCTTGTTTCTTTTCTGTGGCTGCGTGAAAGCCTTGAGGGGCTCCGGGAGGGCCC
TTTGTGCGGGGGGAGCGGCTCGGGGGGTGCGTGCGTGTGTGTGTGCGTGGGGAGCGCCGCGTGCGGCTCC
GCGCTGCCCGGCGGCTGTGAGCGCTGCGGGCGCGGCGCGGGGCTTTGTGCGCTCCGCAGTGTGCGCGAGG
GGAGCGCGGCCGGGGGCGGTGCCCCGCGGTGCGGGGGGGGCTGCGAGGGGAACAAAGGCTGCGTGCGGGG
TGTGTGCGTGGGGGGGTGAGCAGGGGGTGTGGGCGCGTCGGTCGGGCTGCAACCCCCCCTGCACCCCCCT
CCCCGAGTTGCTGAGCACGGCCCGGCTTCGGGTGCGGGGCTCCGTACGGGGCGTGGCGCGGGGCTCGCCG
TGCCGGGCGGGGGGTGGCGGCAGGTGGGGGTGCCGGGCGGGGCGGGGCCGCCTCGGGCCGGGGAGGGCTC
GGGGGAGGGGCGCGGCGGCCCCCGGAGTGCCGGCGGCTGTCGAGGCGCGGCGAGCCGCAGCCATTGCCTT
TTATGGTAATCGTGCGAGAGGGCGCAGGGACTTCCTTTGTCCCAAATCTGTGCGGAGCCGAAATCTGGGA
GGCGCCGCCGCACCCCCTCTAGCGGGCGCGGGGCGAAGCGGTGCGGCGCCGGCAGGAAGGAAATGGGCGG
GGAGGGCCTTCGTGCGTCGCCGCGCCGCCGTCCCCTTCTCCCTCTCCAGCCTCGGGGCTGTCCGCGGGGG
GACGGCTGCCTTCGGGGGGGACGGGGCAGGGCGGGGTTCGGCTTCTGGCGTGTGACCGGCGGCTCTAGAG
CCTCTGCTAACCATGTTCATGCCTTCTTCTTTTTCCTACAGCTCCTGGGCAACGTGCTGGTTATTGTGCT
GTCTCATCATTTTGGCAAAGAATTCGCCACTATGCCAGAGCCAGCGAAGTCTGCTCCCGCCCCGAAAAAG
GGCTCCAAGAAGGCGGTGACTAAGGCGCAGAAGAAAGGCGGCAAGAAGCGCAAGCGCAGCCGCAAGGAGA
GCTATTCCATCTATGTGTACAAGGTTCTGAAGCAGGTCCACCCTGACACCGGCATTTCGTCCAAGGCCAT
GGGCATCATGAATTCGTTTGTGAACGACATTTTCGAGCGCATCGCAGGTGAGGCTTCCCGCCTGGCGCAT
TACAACAAGCGCTCGACCATCACCTCCAGGGAGATCCAGACGGCCGTGCGCCTGCTGCTGCCTGGGGAGT
TGGCCAAGCACGCCGTGTCCGAGGGTACTAAGGCCATCACCAAGTACACCAGCGCTAAGGGTTCTGTATC
AAAAGGCGAGGCGGTCATTAAAGAGTTCATGAGGTTTAAAGTCCATATGGAAGGAAGCATGAATGGTCAC
GAGTTTGAGATAGAGGGAGAGGGTGAGGGAAGGCCGTACGAAGGGACGCAAACTGCGAAGTTGAAGGTAA
CGAAAGGCGGCCCTCTGCCATTCTCTTGGGACATCCTTTCACCGCAATTTATGTACGGCTCTAGGGCCTT
CACAAAACACCCCGCCGATATTCCGGATTACTATAAACAAAGTTTTCCTGAGGGCTTCAAGTGGGAAAGA
GTAATGAACTTCGAGGATGGGGGAGCTGTGACGGTTACTCAAGACACTAGCCTGGAGGACGGTACTCTTA
TATACAAGGTAAAACTAAGAGGGACGAATTTTCCGCCAGACGGCCCCGTGATGCAAAAAAAAACTATGGG
GTGGGAAGCATCCACCGAGAGGCTGTACCCCGAAGACGGGGTCCTGAAGGGTGATATTAAAATGGCATTA
AGATTAAAAGATGGCGGGAGATACTTAGCTGACTTCAAGACTACATATAAAGCCAAAAAACCTGTACAGA
TGCCTGGAGCTTACAATGTGGATCGTAAGCTGGATATTACATCCCACAACGAAGATTATACCGTGGTGGA
GCAGTACGAGCGTTCAGAGGGGCGTCACTCCACCGGGGGTATGGATGAATTATACAAGAGCGGTCTTAGA
AGCAGGGCGCAAGCGTCAAATTCAGCGGTAGATGGAACAGCAGGTCCAGGTAGTACTGGCAGCAGAGGAT
CCTAACTCGAGATTCACTCCTCAGGTGCAGGCTGCCTATCAGAAGGTGGTGGCTGGTGTGGCCAATGCCC
TGGCTCACAAATACCACTGAGATCTTTTTCCCTCTGCCAAAAATTATGGGGACATCATGAAGCCCCTTGA
GCATCTGACTTCTGGCTAATAAAGGAAATTTATTTTCATTGCAATAGTGTGTTGGAATTTTTTGTGTCTC
TCACTCGGAAGGACATATGGGAGGGCAAATCATTTAAAACATCAGAATGAGTATTTGGTTTAGAGTTTGG
CAACATATGCCCATATGCTGGCTGCCATGAACAAAGGTTGGCTATAAAGAGGTCATCAGTATATGAAACA
GCCCCCTGCTGTCCATTCCTTATTCCATAGAAAAGCCTTGACTTGAGGTTAGATTTTTTTTATATTTTGT
TTTGTGTTATTTTTTTCTTTAACATCCCTAAAATTTTCCTTACATGTTTTACTAGCCAGATTTTTCCTCC
TCTCCTGACTACTCCCAGTCATAGCTGTCCCTCTTCTCTTATGGAGATCCCTCGACCTGCAGCCCAAGCT
TGGCGTAATGCTGAGCA
